>Addgene plasmid #163294 | V6AP96 | addgene full sequence | sequence record 354459 | Addgene NGS Result
TAATACGACTCACTATAGGGGAATTGTGAGCGGATAACAATTCCCCTCTAGAAATAATTTTGTTTAACTT
TAAGAAGGAGATATACATATGAACATTCTGTATGACGAGCGCTTGGATGGACCATTACCTCAAGTTGATA
AAGATGGTCTGCTTGCGGAACTCCGTCTCCGCCTTCCGGACTTAGAGCTGCTGCATGCCGCGGAAGATCT
CCGTCCGTACGAGTGTGATGGCCTCAGCGCCTATCGCTGTACTCCGCTTTTGGTAGCACTGCCTGAGCGT
ATTGAGCAAGTACAGGGTTTACTCGCATTATGTCATCGCCTGAAAGTGCCCGTCGTCGCCCGCGGCGCGG
GAACTGGACTTTCGGGTGGTGCATTACCTCTCGAGAACGGGGTTTTATTGGTTATGGCGCGTTTTCGCCG
TATCCTGGAAATTGACCCACTTGGCCGCTTTGCGCGCGTACAACCCGGGGTACGCAATCTGGCGATTTCC
CAGGCTGCTGCTCCTCACGGTCTTTATTATGCGCCCGACCCAAGCAGTCAAATCGCTTGCTCCATCGGTG
GTAATGTGGCCGAAAATGCAGGTGGTGTGCATTGTCTGAAATATGGCCTTACCGTTCACAACCTGCTTCA
AGTAGATATTGTGACCCTTGAGGGCGAACGTCTTTCATTAGGCTCCAGCGCATTGGATTCTGCAGGTTTT
GATTTACTGGCGCTCTTTACCGGCTCAGAGGGCCTGCTGGGTGTTGTTGTAGAAGTTACAGTACGCCTGT
TGCCGCGTCCGCCGGTTGCCAAGGTATTGTTAGCCTCATTCGATGACGTGGAAAGCGCCGGTCGTGCTGT
AGCCGATCTGATTGGTGCCGGTATCGTACCGGCTGGCCTTGAAATGATGGATAACCTCAGCATTCGTGCG
GCCGAAGACTTCATCCATGCGGGCTACCCGGTGGACGCCGCGGCCATTCTGCTCTGCGAACTTGACGGTG
TAGAGGCGGACGTGCATGAAGATTGCGAACGCGTGCGCGAGCTGTTTGAGGCAGCGGGGAGCATTTCAGT
GCGCCAAGCCCAAGACGAAGCTGAACGTCAGCGTTTCTGGGCAGGACGTAAGAATGCGTTTCCAGCTGTT
GGCCGTATTTCGCCGGATTACTACTGTATGGATGGGAGTATTCCCCGTCGTGAACTGCCGCGCGTGCTGC
ATGGCATCGCGGAACTGAGCCGTGAATACGGTCTGCGTGTCGCCAATGTTTTCCATGCCGGAGATGGAAA
TATGCACCCTTTGATTCTGTTCGATGCCAATCTGCCAGGAGAGCTGGAACGTGCCGAAGCATTGGGTGGC
CGTATTTTGGAATTATGTGTCGCTGTTGGTGGCTCAATTACCGGCGAGCATGGCGTAGGCCGCGAGAAGA
TCAACCAAATGTGTGCCCAGTTCAACGCCGACGAATTGACCCTGTTCCACGCTGTGAAGGCCGCGTTTGA
TCCAGCAGGTCTGTTAAACCCGGGTAAGAACGTTCCTACTCTTCATCGCTGTGCGGAATTTGGTGCTATG
CATGTACATCATGGCCGCCTGCCCTTTCCGGAACTTGAGCGTTTCGCGGCCGCACTCGAGCATCATCACC
ATCACCACCACCACCACCACTGAGATCCGGCTGCTAACAAAGCCCGAAAGGAAGCTGAGTTGGCTGCTGC
CACCGCTGAGCAATAACTAGCATAACCCCTTGGGGCCTCTAAACGGGTCTTGAGGGGTTTTTTGCTGAAA
GGAGGAACTATATCCGGATTGGCGAATGGG
[124 nt withheld, positions 1781-1904]
C
[91 nt withheld, positions 1906-1996]
A
[49 nt withheld, positions 1998-2046]
CCTTTGACGTTGGAGTCCACGTTCTTT
[37 nt withheld, positions 2074-2110]
ACCCTATCTCGGTCTATTCTTTTGATTTATAAGGGATTTTGCCGATTTCGGCCTATTGGTTAAAAAATGA
GCTGATTTAACAAAAATTTAACGCGAATTTTAACAAAATATTAACGCTTACAATTTAGGTGGCACTTTTC
GGGGAAATGTGCGCGGAACCCCTATTTGTTTATTTTTCTAAATACATTCAAATATGTATCCGCTCATGAG
ACAATAACCCTGATAAATGCTTCAATAATATTGAAAAAGGAAGAGTATGAGTATTCAACATTTCCGTGTC
GCCCTTATTCCCTTTTTTGCGGCATTTTGCCTTCCTGTTTTTGCTCACCCAGAAACGCTGGTGAAAGTAA
AAGATGCTGAAGATCAGTTGGGTGCACGAGTGGGTTACATCGAACTGGATCTCAACAGCGGTAAGATCCT
TGAGAGTTTTCGCCCCGAAGAACGTTTTCCAATGATGAGCACTTTTAAAGTTCTGCTATGTGGCGCGGTA
TTATCCCGTATTGACGCCGGGCAAGAGCAACTCGGTCGCCGCATACACTATTCTCAGAATGACTTGGTTG
AGTACTCACCAGTCACAGAAAAGCATCTTACGGATGGCATGACAGTAAGAGAATTATGCAGTGCTGCCAT
AACCATGAGTGATAACACTGCGGCCAACTTACTTCTGACAACGATCGGAGGACCGAAGGAGCTAACCGCT
TTTTTGCACAACATGGGGGATCATGTAACTCGCCTTGATCGTTGGGAACCGGAGCTGAATGAAGCCATAC
CAAACGACGAGCGTGACACCACGATGCCTGCAGCAATGGCAACAACGTTGCGCAAACTATTAACTGGCGA
ACTACTTACTCTAGCTTCCCGGCAACAATTAATAGACTGGATGGAGGCGGATAAAGTTGCAGGACCACTT
CTGCGCTCGGCCCTTCCGGCTGGCTGGTTTATTGCTGATAAATCTGGAGCCGGTGAGCGTGGGTCTCGCG
GTATCATTGCAGCACTGGGGCCAGATGGTAAGCCCTCCCGTATCGTAGTTATCTACACGACGGGGAGTCA
GGCAACTATGGATGAACGAAATAGACAGATCGCTGAGATAGGTGCCTCACTGATTAAGCATTGGTAACTG
TCAGACCAAGTTTACTCATATATACTTTAGATTGATTTAAAACTTCATTTTTAATTTAAAAGGATCTAGG
TGAAGATCCTTTTTGATAATCTCATGACCAAAATCCCTTAACGTGAGTTTTCGTTCCACTGAGCGTCAGA
CCCCGTAGAAAAGATCAAAGGATCTTCTTGAGATCCTTTTTTTCTGCGCGTAATCTGCTGCTTGCAAACA
AAAAAACCACCGCTACCAGCGGTGGTTTGTTTGCCGGATCAAGAGCTACCAACTCTTTTTCCGAAGGTAA
CTGGCTTCAGCAGAGCGCAGATACCAAATACTGTCCTTCTAGTGTAGCCGTAGTTAGGCCACCACTTCAA
GAACTCTGTAGCACCGCCTACATACCTCGCTCTGCTAATCCTGTTACCAGTGGCTGCTGCCAGTGGCGAT
AAGTCGTGTCTTACCGGGTTGGACTCAAGACGATAGTTACCGGATAAGGCGCAGCGGTCGGGCTGAACGG
GGGGTTCGTGCACACAGCCCAGCTTGGAGCGAACGACCTACACCGAACTGAGATACCTACAGCGTGAGCT
ATGAGAAAGCGCCACGCTTCCCGAAGGGAGAAAGGCGGACAGGTATCCGGTAAGCGGCAGGGTCGGAACA
GGAGAGCGCACGAGGGAGCTTCCAGGGGGAAACGCCTGGTATCTTTATAGTCCTGTCGGGTTTCGCCACC
TCTGACTTGAGCGTCGATTTTTGTGATGCTCGTCAGGGGGGCGGAGCCTATGGAAAAACGCCAGCAACGC
GGCCTTTTTACGGTTCCTGGCCTTTTGCTGGCCTTTTGCTCACATGTTCTTTCCTGCGTTATCCCCTGAT
TCTGTGGATAACCGTATTACCGCCTTTGAGTGAGCTGATACCGCTCGCCGCAGCCGAACGACCGAGCGCA
GCGAGTCAGTGAGCGAGGAAGCGGAAGAGCGCCTGATGCGGTATTTTCTCCTTACGCATCTGTGCGGTAT
TTCACACCGCAATGGTGCACTCTCAGTACAATCTGCTCTGATGCCGCATAGTTAAGCCAGTATACACTCC
GCTATCGCTACGTGACTGGGTCATGGCTGCGCCCCGACACCCGCCAACACCCGCTGACGCGCCCTGACGG
GCTTGTCTGCTCCCGGCATCCGCTTACAGACAAGCTGTGACCGTCTCCGGGAGCTGCATGTGTCAGAGGT
TTTCACCGTCATCACCGAAACGCGCGAGGCAGCTGCGGTAAAGCTCATCAGCGTGGTCGTGAAGCGATTC
ACAGATGTCTGCCTGTTCATCCGCGTCCAGCTCGTTGAGTTTCTCCAGAAGCGTTAATGTCTGGCTTCTG
ATAAAGCGGGCCATGTTAAGGGCGGTTTTTTCCTGTTTGGTCACTGATGCCTCCGTGTAAGGGGGATTTC
TGTTCATGGGGGTAATGATACCGATGAAACGAGAGAGGATGCTCACGATACGGGTTACTGATGATGAACA
TGCCCGGTTACTGGAACGTTGTGAGGGTAAACAACTGGCGGTATGGATGCGGCGGGACCAGAGAAAAATC
ACTCAGGGTCAATGCCAGCGCTTCGTTAATACAGATGTAGGTGTTCCACAGGGTAGCCAGCAGCATCCTG
CGATGCAGATCCGGAACATAATGGTGCAGGGCGCTGACTTCCGCGTTTCCAGACTTTACGAAACACGGAA
ACCGAAGACCATTCATGTTGTTGCTCAGGTCGCAGACGTTTTGCAGCAGCAGTCGCTTCACGTTCGCTCG
CGTATCGGTGATTCATTCTGCTAACCAGTAAGGCAACCCCGCCAGCCTAGCCGGGTCCTCAACGACAGGA
GCACGATCATGCGCACCCGTGGGGCCGCCATGCCGGCGATAATGGCCTGCTTCTCGCCGAAACGTTTGGT
GGCGGGACCAGTGACGAAGGCTTGAGCGAGGGCGTGCAAGATTCCGAATACCGCAAGCGACAGGCCGATC
ATCGTCGCGCTCCAGCGAAAGCGGTCCTCGCCGAAAATGACCCAGAGCGCTGCCGGCACCTGTCCTACGA
GTTGCATGATAAAGAAGACAGTCATAAGTGCGGCGACGATAGTCATGCCCCGCGCCCACCGGAAGGAGCT
GACTGGGTTGAAGGCTCTCAAGGGCATCGGTCGAGATCCCGGTGCCTAATGAGTGAGCTAACTTACATTA
ATTGCGTTGCGCTCACTGCCCGCTTTCCAGTCGGGAAACCTGTCGTGCCAGCTGCATTAATGAATCGGCC
AACGCGCGGGGAGAGGCGGTTTGCGTATTGGGCGCCAGGGTGGTTTTTCTTTTCACCAGTGAGACGGGCA
ACAGCTGATTGCCCTTCACCGCCTGGCCCTGAGAGAGTTGCAGCAAGCGGTCCACGCTGGTTTGCCCCAG
CAGGCGAAAATCCTGTTTGATGGTGGTTAACGGCGGGATATAACATGAGCTGTCTTCGGTATCGTCGTAT
CCCACTACCGAGATATCCGCACCAACGCGCAGCCCGGACTCGGTAATGGCGCGCATTGCGCCCAGCGCCA
TCTGATCGTTGGCAACCAGCATCGCAGTGGGAACGATGCCCTCATTCAGCATTTGCATGGTTTGTTGAAA
ACCGGACATGGCACTCCAGTCGCCTTCCCGTTCCGCTATCGGCTGAATTTGATTGCGAGTGAGATATTTA
TGCCAGCCAGCCAGACGCAGACGCGCCGAGACAGAACTTAATGGGCCCGCTAACAGCGCGATTTGCTGGT
GACCCAATGCGACCAGATGCTCCACGCCCAGTCGCGTACCGTCTTCATGGGAGAAAATAATACTGTTGAT
GGGTGTCTGGTCAGAGACATCAAGAAATAACGCCGGAACATTAGTGCAGGCAGCTTCCACAGCAATGGCA
TCCTGGTCATCCAGCGGATAGTTAATGATCAGCCCACTGACGCGTTGCGCGAGAAGATTGTGCACCGCCG
CTTTACAGGCTTCGACGCCGCTTCGTTCTACCATCGACACCACCACGCTGGCACCCAGTTGATCGGCGCG
AGATTTAATCGCCGCGACAATTTGCGACGGCGCGTGCAGGGCCAGACTGGAGGTGGCAACGCCAATCAGC
AACGACTGTTTGCCCGCCAGTTGTTGTGCCACGCGGTTGGGAATGTAATTCAGCTCCGCCATCGCCGCTT
CCACTTTTTCCCGCGTTTTCGCAGAAACGTGGCTGGCCTGGTTCACCACGCGGGAAACGGTCTGATAAGA
GACACCGGCATACTCTGCGACATCGTATAACGTTACTGGTTTCACATTCACCACCCTGAATTGACTCTCT
TCCGGGCGCTATCATGCCATACCGCGAAAGGTTTTGCGCCATTCGATGGTGTCCGGGATCTCGACGCTCT
CCCTTATGCGACTCCTGCATTAGGAAGCAGCCCAGTAGTAGGTTGAGGCCGTTGAGCACCGCCGCCGCAA
GGAATGGTGCATGCAAGGAGATGGCGCCCAACAGTCCCCCGGCCACGGGGCCTGCCACCATACCCACGCC
GAAACAAGCGCTCATGAGCCCGAAGTGGCGAGCCCGATCTTCCCCATCGGTGATGTCGGCGATATAGGCG
CCAGCAACCGCACCTGTGGCGCCGGTGATGCCGGCCACGATGCGTCCGGCGTAGAGGATCGAGATCTCGA
TCCCGCGAAAT
Features (pLannotate 1.2.2; 19 found; start..end, strand, type, name):
      1..19      +  promoter       T7 promoter: promoter for bacteriophage T7 RNA polymerase
     20..44      +  protein_bind   lac operator: The lac repressor binds to the lac operator to inhibit transcription in E. coli. This inhibition can be relieved by adding lactose or isopropyl-β-D-thiogalactopyranoside (IPTG). lac repressor encoded by lacI
     59..81      +  RBS            RBS: efficient ribosome binding site from bacteriophage T7 gene 10 (Olins and Rangwala, 1989)
     89..1585    +  CDS            glcD: GLCD_ECOLI - Also known as gox, yghM. Experimental evidence at protein level: Swiss-Prot protein existence level 1. Component of a complex that catalyzes the oxidation of glycolate to glyoxylate (PubMed:4557653, PubMed:8606183). Is required for E.coli to grow on glycolate as a sole source of carbon (PubMed:8606183). Is also able to oxidize D-lactate ((R)-lactate) with a similar rate (PubMed:4557653). Does not link directly to O(2), and 2,6-dichloroindophenol (DCIP) and phenazine methosulfate (PMS) can act as artificial electron acceptors in vitro, but the physiological molecule that functions
   1607..1630    +  CDS            9xHis (fragment): 9xHis affinity tag
   1640..1689    +  CDS            SET1 (fragment): solubility-enhancement tag derived from T7 phage gene 10B
   1697..1744    +  terminator     T7 terminator: transcription terminator for bacteriophage T7 RNA polymerase
   1781..2209    +  rep_origin     f1 ori (sequence partly withheld): f1 bacteriophage origin of replication; arrow indicates direction of (+) strand synthesis
   2262..2366    +  promoter       AmpR promoter: bla
   2367..3227    +  CDS            AmpR: β-lactamase; bla; confers resistance to ampicillin, carbenicillin, and related antibiotics
   3398..3986    +  rep_origin     ori: high-copy-number ColE1/pMB1/pBR322/pUC origin of replication
   4172..4311    -  misc_feature   bom: basis of mobility region from pBR322
   4413..4604    -  CDS            rop: Rop protein, which maintains plasmids at low copy number; rop
   4621..5001    +  CDS            YPB1_ECOLX: Protein predicted: Swiss-Prot protein existence level 4. From Escherichia coli.
   5073..5364    -  CDS            TcR (fragment): tetracycline efflux protein; tet; confers resistance to tetracycline
   5379..5400    -  protein_bind   CAP binding site: CAP binding activates transcription in the presence of cAMP. E. coli catabolite activator protein
   5413..6495    -  CDS            lacI: lac repressor; lacI; The lac repressor binds to the lac operator to inhibit transcription in E. coli. This inhibition can be relieved by adding lactose or isopropyl-β-D-thiogalactopyranoside (IPTG).
   6496..6573    -  promoter       lacI promoter: lacI
   6581..6860    -  CDS            TcR (fragment): tetracycline efflux protein; tet; confers resistance to tetracycline
