>Addgene plasmid #163294 | V6AP96 Sequencing Result | analyzer sequence | sequence record 337299
TAATACGACTCACTATAGGGGAATTGTGAGCGGATAACAATTCCCCTCTAGAAATAATTTTGTTTAACTT
TAAGAAGGAGATATACATATGACTCGTAACTTTGACTCTTTTGGAAGGATTGAGCGACATGAAAGAGCCT
CAAGATCCTTCGAGAAGGTTAGAGCTGGGTTCGCCGCTTCAGCTGCTGAAGAGACTTCACTTTTGGCCTT
TGGAAACGGTTGTTCTTATGGGGACTCTTGTCACAATGATGCTGGTCTTCTTGTACCTATGAGAAGCGTC
GCTGCCATTGAATCTTTCGACCCTGCTACCGGGATTTTGCAGGCCCAGACCGGAGTTCTCTTGTCTGAGA
TTATCGGGTTCGTCGCACCTCATGGTTATTTCCTTCCGGTTACCCCAGGAACCAGGTTCGTTACATTGGG
CGGAGCCATCGCCAACGATGTTCATGGGAAGAATCATCACCTGCGAGGTACTTTTGGCTGCCACGTAGAG
TCTTTGGAGCTCCTACGTTCCGACGGTGTGCAGTACCACTGTAGTCTTCACGAGAACGAGGGGCTCTTTG
CAGCAACCATAGGTGGAATGGGTTTAACAGGAGTAATTGTGAGCGCAAGGTTGAGATTAATGCCCGTAGG
ATCCCTAGATGTTGAAGAGAGAATTGTCCCTTTCGATAACTTGGACGCATATTTTGATATGGCTGAGGCC
GCTGACCGTCAAAACGAATATGCTGTTGCTTGGGTTGATCAGTTGAGTCGTGGGAAAACTGCAGGTCGTG
GAGTACTAATAACCGGTAATCACGCCGGGAACGGCAATCGTTCTGTGGAAGACGAGCGTGTGAGACTGGG
TGTCCCTTTCGACCTGCCATTTTCAGTTTTGAATCGTGTTTCATTAAGACTATTCAACATGGCCTACTTT
AATGCCAAGAGACGTAAGCAGAAGCCACATTTGGCTTCATTTGGATCCTTCTTCTATCCATTAGACGGAG
TTGGGCAGTGGAATAGATTGTACGGGCCAGCTGGCCTGTATCAGCATCAAAGTGTTATTCCCTTTGATGC
TGCAAGACACATCATTCCCGCTATGCTAGCTGCTAGTAGAGAGGCCGGTCAGGCTTCCTTCCTAACTGTC
TTGAAGAGATTCGGTGATACGGCATCCCCAGGTTTGTTGTCTTTCCCAAAGCCTGGTTACACACTCACTA
TGGACTTCCCTAACCGAGGTGGTAAGACACGTGCACTTCTGCAGACTTTGGATAACATGACTATCGGTGC
TGGTGGCCGTGTTAATCCTTATAAAGACCAAAGAATGGGAGCAGCTACCTTCAAAGCTGGTTTTCCTCAA
TGGCCAGAGTTGGAACAGTGGAGAGATAAGAGATTCTGCTCAGACTTTTGGAGACGAACTGCTCTGGCCC
CAGAATTGCAGCAAGGACGAGCTGCTGCTTTAGAACACCACCATCACCACCACCACCACCACCACTGAGA
TCCGGCTGCTAACAAAGCCCGAAAGGAAGCTGAGTTGGCTGCTGCCACCGCTGAGCAATAACTAGCATAA
CCCCTTGGGGCCTCTAAACGGGTCTTGAGGGGTTTTTTGCTGAAAGGAGGAACTATATCCGGATTGGCGA
ATGGG
[124 nt withheld, positions 1616-1739]
C
[91 nt withheld, positions 1741-1831]
A
[49 nt withheld, positions 1833-1881]
CCTTTGACGTTGGAGTCCACGTTCTTT
[37 nt withheld, positions 1909-1945]
ACCCTATCTCGGTCTATTCTTTTGATTTATAAGGGATTTTGCCGATTTCGGCCTATTGGTTAAAAAATGA
GCTGATTTAACAAAAATTTAACGCGAATTTTAACAAAATATTAACGCTTACAATTTAGGTGGCACTTTTC
GGGGAAATGTGCGCGGAACCCCTATTTGTTTATTTTTCTAAATACATTCAAATATGTATCCGCTCATGAG
ACAATAACCCTGATAAATGCTTCAATAATATTGAAAAAGGAAGAGTATGAGTATTCAACATTTCCGTGTC
GCCCTTATTCCCTTTTTTGCGGCATTTTGCCTTCCTGTTTTTGCTCACCCAGAAACGCTGGTGAAAGTAA
AAGATGCTGAAGATCAGTTGGGTGCACGAGTGGGTTACATCGAACTGGATCTCAACAGCGGTAAGATCCT
TGAGAGTTTTCGCCCCGAAGAACGTTTTCCAATGATGAGCACTTTTAAAGTTCTGCTATGTGGCGCGGTA
TTATCCCGTATTGACGCCGGGCAAGAGCAACTCGGTCGCCGCATACACTATTCTCAGAATGACTTGGTTG
AGTACTCACCAGTCACAGAAAAGCATCTTACGGATGGCATGACAGTAAGAGAATTATGCAGTGCTGCCAT
AACCATGAGTGATAACACTGCGGCCAACTTACTTCTGACAACGATCGGAGGACCGAAGGAGCTAACCGCT
TTTTTGCACAACATGGGGGATCATGTAACTCGCCTTGATCGTTGGGAACCGGAGCTGAATGAAGCCATAC
CAAACGACGAGCGTGACACCACGATGCCTGCAGCAATGGCAACAACGTTGCGCAAACTATTAACTGGCGA
ACTACTTACTCTAGCTTCCCGGCAACAATTAATAGACTGGATGGAGGCGGATAAAGTTGCAGGACCACTT
CTGCGCTCGGCCCTTCCAGCTGGCTGGTTTATTGCTGATAAATCTGGAGCCGGTGAGCGTGGGTCTCGCG
GTATCATTGCAGCACTGGGGCCAGATGGTAAGCCCTCCCGTATCGTAGTTATCTACACGACGGGGAGTCA
GGCAACTATGGATGAACGAAATAGACAGATCGCTGAGATAGGTGCCTCACTGATTAAGCATTGGTAACTG
TCAGACCAAGTTTACTCATATATACTTTAGATTGATTTAAAACTTCATTTTTAATTTAAAAGGATCTAGG
TGAAGATCCTTTTTGATAATCTCATGACCAAAATCCCTTAACGTGAGTTTTCGTTCCACTGAGCGTCAGA
CCCCGTAGAAAAGATCAAAGGATCTTCTTGAGATCCTTTTTTTCTGCGCGTAATCTGCTGCTTGCAAACA
AAAAAACCACCGCTACCAGCGGTGGTTTGTTTGCCGGATCAAGAGCTACCAACTCTTTTTCCGAAGGTAA
CTGGCTTCAGCAGAGCGCAGATACCAAATACTGTCCTTCTAGTGTAGCCGTAGTTAGGCCACCACTTCAA
GAACTCTGTAGCACCGCCTACATACCTCGCTCTGCTAATCCTGTTACCAGTGGCTGCTGCCAGTGGCGAT
AAGTCGTGTCTTACCGGGTTGGACTCAAGACGATAGTTACCGGATAAGGCGCAGCGGTCGGGCTGAACGG
GGGGTTCGTGCACACAGCCCAGCTTGGAGCGAACGACCTACACCGAACTGAGATACCTACAGCGTGAGCT
ATGAGAAAGCGCCACGCTTCCCGAAGGGAGAAAGGCGGACAGGTATCCGGTAAGCGGCAGGGTCGGAACA
GGAGAGCGCACGAGGGAGCTTCCAGGGGGAAACGCCTGGTATCTTTATAGTCCTGTCGGGTTTCGCCACC
TCTGACTTGAGCGTCGATTTTTGTGATGCTCGTCAGGGGGGCGGAGCCTATGGAAAAACGCCAGCAACGC
GGCCTTTTTACGGTTCCTGGCCTTTTGCTGGCCTTTTGCTCACATGTTCTTTCCTGCGTTATCCCCTGAT
TCTGTGGATAACCGTATTACCGCCTTTGAGTGAGCTGATACCGCTCGCCGCAGCCGAACGACCGAGCGCA
GCGAGTCAGTGAGCGAGGAAGCGGAAGAGCGCCTGATGCGGTATTTTCTCCTTACGCATCTGTGCGGTAT
TTCACACCGCAATGGTGCACTCTCAGTACAATCTGCTCTGATGCCGCATAGTTAAGCCAGTATACACTCC
GCTATCGCTACGTGACTGGGTCATGGCTGCGCCCCGACACCCGCCAACACCCGCTGACGCGCCCTGACGG
GCTTGTCTGCTCCCGGCATCCGCTTACAGACAAGCTGTGACCGTCTCCGGGAGCTGCATGTGTCAGAGGT
TTTCACCGTCATCACCGAAACGCGCGAGGCAGCTGCGGTAAAGCTCATCAGCGTGGTCGTGAAGCGATTC
ACAGATGTCTGCCTGTTCATCCGCGTCCAGCTCGTTGAGTTTCTCCAGAAGCGTTAATGTCTGGCTTCTG
ATAAAGCGGGCCATGTTAAGGGCGGTTTTTTCCTGTTTGGTCACTGATGCCTCCGTGTAAGGGGGATTTC
TGTTCATGGGGGTAATGATACCGATGAAACGAGAGAGGATGCTCACGATACGGGTTACTGATGATGAACA
TGCCCGGTTACTGGAACGTTGTGAGGGTAAACAACTGGCGGTATGGATGCGGCGGGACCAGAGAAAAATC
ACTCAGGGTCAATGCCAGCGCTTCGTTAATACAGATGTAGGTGTTCCACAGGGTAGCCAGCAGCATCCTG
CGATGCAGATCCGGAACATAATGGTGCAGGGCGCTGACTTCCGCGTTTCCAGACTTTACGAAACACGGAA
ACCGAAGACCATTCATGTTGTTGCTCAGGTCGCAGACGTTTTGCAGCAGCAGTCGCTTCACGTTCGCTCG
CGTATCGGTGATTCATTCTGCTAACCAGTAAGGCAACCCCGCCAGCCTAGCCGGGTCCTCAACGACAGGA
GCACGATCATGCGCACCCGTGGGGCCGCCATGCCGGCGATAATGGCCTGCTTCTCGCCGAAACGTTTGGT
GGCGGGACCAGTGACGAAGGCTTGAGCGAGGGCGTGCAAGATTCCGAATACCGCAAGCGACAGGCCGATC
ATCGTCGCGCTCCAGCGAAAGCGGTCCTCGCCGAAAATGACCCAGAGCGCTGCCGGCACCTGTCCTACGA
GTTGCATGATAAAGAAGACAGTCATAAGTGCGGCGACGATAGTCATGCCCCGCGCCCACCGGAAGGAGCT
GACTGGGTTGAAGGCTCTCAAGGGCATCGGTCGAGATCCCGGTGCCTAATGAGTGAGCTAACTTACATTA
ATTGCGTTGCGCTCACTGCCCGCTTTCCAGTCGGGAAACCTGTCGTGCCAGCTGCATTAATGAATCGGCC
AACGCGCGGGGAGAGGCGGTTTGCGTATTGGGCGCCAGGGTGGTTTTTCTTTTCACCAGTGAGACGGGCA
ACAGCTGATTGCCCTTCACCGCCTGGCCCTGAGAGAGTTGCAGCAAGCGGTCCACGCTGGTTTGCCCCAG
CAGGCGAAAATCCTGTTTGATGGTGGTTAACGGCGGGATATAACATGAGCTGTCTTCGGTATCATCGTAT
CCCACTACCGAGATATCCGCACCAACGCGCAGCCCGGACTCGGTAATGGCGCGCATTGCGCCCAGCGCCA
TCTGATCGTTGGCAACCAGCATCGCAGTGGGAACGATGCCCTCATTCAGCATTTGCATGGTTTGTTGAAA
ACCGGACATGGCACTCCAGTCGCCTTCCCGTTCCGCTATCGGCTGAATTTGATTGCGAGTGAGATATTTA
TGCCAGCCAGCCAGACGCAGACGCGCCGAGACAGAACTTAATGGGCCCGCTAACAGCGCGATTTGCTGGT
GACCCAATGCGACCAGATGCTCCACGCCCAGTCGCGTACCGTCTTCATGGGAGAAAATAATACTGTTGAT
GGGTGTCTGGTCAGAGACATCAAGAAATAACGCCGGAACATTAGTGCAGGCAGCTTCCACAGCAATGGCA
TCCTGGTCATCCAGCGGATAGTTAATGATCAGCCCACTGACGCGTTGCGCGAGAAGATTGTGCACCGCCG
CTTTACAGGCTTCGACGCCGCTTCGTTCTACCATCGACACCACCACGCTGGCACCCAGTTGATCGGCGCG
AGATTTAATCGCCGCGACAATTTGCGACGGCGCGTGCAGGGCCAGACTGGAGGTGGCAACGCCAATCAGC
AACGACTGTTTGCCCGCCAGTTGTTGTGCCACGCGGTTGGGAATGTAATTCAGCTCCGCCATCGCCGCTT
CCACTTTTTCCCGCGTTTTCGCAGAAACGTGGCTGGCCTGGTTCACCACGCGGGAAACGGTCTGATAAGA
GACACCGGCATACTCTGCGACATCGTATAACGTTACTGGTTTCACATTCACCACCCTGAATTGACTCTCT
TCCGGGCGCTATCATGCCATACCGCGAAAGGTTTTGCGCCATTCGATGGTGTCCGGGATCTCGACGCTCT
CCCTTATGCGACTCCTGCATTAGGAAGCAGCCCAGTAGTAGGTTGAGGCCGTTGAGCACCGCCGCCGCAA
GGAATGGTGCATGCAAGGAGATGGCGCCCAACAGTCCCCCGGCCACGGGGCCTGCCACCATACCCACGCC
GAAACAAGCGCTCATGAGCCCGAAGTGGCGAGCCCGATCTTCCCCATCGGTGATGTCGGCGATATAGGCG
CCAGCAACCGCACCTGTGGCGCCGGTGATGCCGGCCACGATGCGTCCGGCGTAGAGGATCGAGATCTCGA
TCCCGCGAAAT
Features (pLannotate 1.2.2; 18 found; start..end, strand, type, name):
      1..19      +  promoter       T7 promoter: promoter for bacteriophage T7 RNA polymerase
     20..44      +  protein_bind   lac operator: The lac repressor binds to the lac operator to inhibit transcription in E. coli. This inhibition can be relieved by adding lactose or isopropyl-β-D-thiogalactopyranoside (IPTG). lac repressor encoded by lacI
     59..81      +  RBS            RBS: efficient ribosome binding site from bacteriophage T7 gene 10 (Olins and Rangwala, 1989)
   1436..1462    +  CDS            9xHis: 9xHis affinity tag
   1475..1524    +  CDS            SET1 (fragment): solubility-enhancement tag derived from T7 phage gene 10B
   1532..1579    +  terminator     T7 terminator: transcription terminator for bacteriophage T7 RNA polymerase
   1616..2044    +  rep_origin     f1 ori (sequence partly withheld): f1 bacteriophage origin of replication; arrow indicates direction of (+) strand synthesis
   2097..2201    +  promoter       AmpR promoter: bla
   2202..3062    +  CDS            AmpR: β-lactamase; bla; confers resistance to ampicillin, carbenicillin, and related antibiotics
   3233..3821    +  rep_origin     ori: high-copy-number ColE1/pMB1/pBR322/pUC origin of replication
   4007..4146    -  misc_feature   bom: basis of mobility region from pBR322
   4248..4439    -  CDS            rop: Rop protein, which maintains plasmids at low copy number; rop
   4456..4836    +  CDS            YPB1_ECOLX: Protein predicted: Swiss-Prot protein existence level 4. From Escherichia coli.
   4908..5199    -  CDS            TcR (fragment): tetracycline efflux protein; tet; confers resistance to tetracycline
   5214..5235    -  protein_bind   CAP binding site: CAP binding activates transcription in the presence of cAMP. E. coli catabolite activator protein
   5248..6330    -  CDS            lacI: lac repressor; lacI; The lac repressor binds to the lac operator to inhibit transcription in E. coli. This inhibition can be relieved by adding lactose or isopropyl-β-D-thiogalactopyranoside (IPTG).
   6331..6408    -  promoter       lacI promoter: lacI
   6416..6695    -  CDS            TcR (fragment): tetracycline efflux protein; tet; confers resistance to tetracycline
