[The description below was written by a language model from this plasmid's Addgene catalogue record and pLannotate feature annotations shown in this document.]
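Description:
V6AP96 is a bacterial expression plasmid built on the pET21a(+) backbone for inducible production of a Pseudomonas aeruginosa protein identified by its UniProt accession, V6AP96, and described in the record as a flavoprotein oxidoreductase. The open reading frame sits downstream of a T7 promoter with an adjacent lac operator and the strong T7 gene 10 ribosome binding site, and is followed by a T7 terminator. Because the plasmid also carries lacI under its own promoter, transcription is repressed until IPTG or lactose is supplied in a host that provides T7 RNA polymerase. The catalogue lists an N-terminal T7 tag and a C-terminal 10xHis tag. The annotation confirms a polyhistidine run just after the coding region (called as 9xHis), which would allow metal-affinity purification, but no T7 tag feature is annotated. In the full sequence, the insert is matched by similarity to E. coli GlcD, the glycolate oxidase subunit that also oxidises D-lactate. This reflects homology rather than identity with the E. coli gene.

Propagation in E. coli relies on a ColE1/pBR322-type origin with the bom and rop elements. Selection is by ampicillin through the β-lactamase gene, and an f1 origin is also present. The short tetracycline-resistance fragments and the small predicted ORF are backbone remnants with no stated function.

Two sequence records are supplied that differ by 165 nt (6,881 versus 6,716 nt). The difference falls within the insert region, and only the longer record receives a GlcD annotation; the record does not explain this discrepancy. The plasmid belongs to a set used to test enzyme functional annotations in the EC 1.1.3.15 class experimentally.
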