Addgene plasmid #163294: V6AP96
Purpose: Inducible expression of UniProt identifier V6AP96
Depositing lab: Martin Engqvist. Depositing organization: Chalmers University of Technology. Publication: Experimental and computational investigation of enzyme functional annotations uncovers misannotation in the EC 1.1.3.15 enzyme class. Rembeza E, Engqvist MKM. PLoS Comput Biol. 2021 Sep 23;17(9):e1009446. doi: 10.1371/journal.pcbi.1009446. eCollection 2021 Sep. PubMed 34555022.
Backbone
  Vector backbone: pET21a(+)
  Vector type: Bacterial Expression
Growth in bacteria
  Bacterial resistance: Ampicillin, 100 μg/mL
  Growth temperature: 37°C
  Growth strain: DH5alpha
  Copy number: High Copy
Gene/Insert
  Gene/Insert name: V6AP96 (alt name: flavoprotein oxidoreductase)
  Species: Pseudomonas aeruginosa
  Promoter: T7
  Tag / fusion protein: T7 (N terminal on backbone); 10xHis (C terminal on backbone)
  Cloning method: Unknown
  Sequencing primers: 5′ T7; 3′ T7-term
Terms and licenses: Academic/Nonprofit Terms; Industry Terms: Not Available to Industry
Depositor comments: Insert name is a UniProt identifier
How to cite: V6AP96 was a gift from Martin Engqvist (Addgene plasmid # 163294 ; http://n2t.net/addgene:163294 ; RRID:Addgene_163294)
