>Addgene plasmid #163294 | V6AP96 | depositor partial sequence | sequence record 316462 | insert gene sequence
ATGAACATTCTGTATGACGAGCGCTTGGATGGACCATTACCTCAAGTTGATAAAGATGGTCTGCTTGCGG
AACTCCGTCTCCGCCTTCCGGACTTAGAGCTGCTGCATGCCGCGGAAGATCTCCGTCCGTACGAGTGTGA
TGGCCTCAGCGCCTATCGCTGTACTCCGCTTTTGGTAGCACTGCCTGAGCGTATTGAGCAAGTACAGGGT
TTACTCGCATTATGTCATCGCCTGAAAGTGCCCGTCGTCGCCCGCGGCGCGGGAACTGGACTTTCGGGTG
GTGCATTACCTCTCGAGAACGGGGTTTTATTGGTTATGGCGCGTTTTCGCCGTATCCTGGAAATTGACCC
ACTTGGCCGCTTTGCGCGCGTACAACCCGGGGTACGCAATCTGGCGATTTCCCAGGCTGCTGCTCCTCAC
GGTCTTTATTATGCGCCCGACCCAAGCAGTCAAATCGCTTGCTCCATCGGTGGTAATGTGGCCGAAAATG
CAGGTGGTGTGCATTGTCTGAAATATGGCCTTACCGTTCACAACCTGCTTCAAGTAGATATTGTGACCCT
TGAGGGCGAACGTCTTTCATTAGGCTCCAGCGCATTGGATTCTGCAGGTTTTGATTTACTGGCGCTCTTT
ACCGGCTCAGAGGGCCTGCTGGGTGTTGTTGTAGAAGTTACAGTACGCCTGTTGCCGCGTCCGCCGGTTG
CCAAGGTATTGTTAGCCTCATTCGATGACGTGGAAAGCGCCGGTCGTGCTGTAGCCGATCTGATTGGTGC
CGGTATCGTACCGGCTGGCCTTGAAATGATGGATAACCTCAGCATTCGTGCGGCCGAAGACTTCATCCAT
GCGGGCTACCCGGTGGACGCCGCGGCCATTCTGCTCTGCGAACTTGACGGTGTAGAGGCGGACGTGCATG
AAGATTGCGAACGCGTGCGCGAGCTGTTTGAGGCAGCGGGGAGCATTTCAGTGCGCCAAGCCCAAGACGA
AGCTGAACGTCAGCGTTTCTGGGCAGGACGTAAGAATGCGTTTCCAGCTGTTGGCCGTATTTCGCCGGAT
TACTACTGTATGGATGGGAGTATTCCCCGTCGTGAACTGCCGCGCGTGCTGCATGGCATCGCGGAACTGA
GCCGTGAATACGGTCTGCGTGTCGCCAATGTTTTCCATGCCGGAGATGGAAATATGCACCCTTTGATTCT
GTTCGATGCCAATCTGCCAGGAGAGCTGGAACGTGCCGAAGCATTGGGTGGCCGTATTTTGGAATTATGT
GTCGCTGTTGGTGGCTCAATTACCGGCGAGCATGGCGTAGGCCGCGAGAAGATCAACCAAATGTGTGCCC
AGTTCAACGCCGACGAATTGACCCTGTTCCACGCTGTGAAGGCCGCGTTTGATCCAGCAGGTCTGTTAAA
CCCGGGTAAGAACGTTCCTACTCTTCATCGCTGTGCGGAATTTGGTGCTATGCATGTACATCATGGCCGC
CTGCCCTTTCCGGAACTTGAGCGTTTCGCGGCCGCACTCGAGCATCATCACCAT
